LOCUS       Exported 9362 bp ds-DNA circular SYN 12-MAY-2021
DEFINITION  Encodes dCas9(C)-VP64 with SAM components fused to CXCR4.
ACCESSION   .
VERSION     .
KEYWORDS    pCXCR4_TCS(Q'G)_NLS-HA-dCas9(C)-VP64_T2A_MCP-P65-HSF1
SOURCE      synthetic DNA construct
  ORGANISM  synthetic DNA construct
REFERENCE   1 (bases 1 to 9362)
  AUTHORS   Baeumler TA, Ahmed AA, Fulga TA
  TITLE     Engineering Synthetic Signaling Pathways with Programmable
            dCas9-Based Chimeric Receptors.
  JOURNAL   Cell Rep. 2017 Sep 12;20(11):2639-2653. doi:
            10.1016/j.celrep.2017.08.044.
  PUBMED    28903044
REFERENCE   2 (bases 1 to 9362)
  AUTHORS   .
  TITLE     Direct Submission
  JOURNAL   Exported May 12, 2021 from SnapGene Server 1.1.58
            http://www.snapgene.com
FEATURES             Location/Qualifiers
     source          1..9362
                     /organism="synthetic DNA construct"
                     /mol_type="other DNA"
     enhancer        12..297
                     /label=CMV enhancer
                     /note="human cytomegalovirus immediate early enhancer;
                     contains an 18-bp deletion relative to the standard CMV
                     enhancer"
     promoter        299..576
                     /label=chicken beta-actin promoter
     intron          577..804
                     /label=hybrid intron
                     /note="hybrid between chicken beta-actin (CBA) and minute
                     virus of mice (MMV) introns (Gray et al., 2011)"
     CDS             2060..2080
                     /codon_start=1
                     /product="tobacco etch virus (TEV) protease recognition and
                     cleavage site"
                     /label=TEV site
                     /translation="ENLYFQG"
     CDS             2081..2101
                     /codon_start=1
                     /product="nuclear localization signal of SV40 (simian virus
                     40) large T antigen"
                     /label=SV40 NLS
                     /translation="PKKKRKV"
     CDS             2120..2146
                     /codon_start=1
                     /product="HA (human influenza hemagglutinin) epitope tag"
                     /label=HA
                     /translation="YPYDVPDYA"
     CDS             2174..4672
                     /codon_start=1
                     /product="C-terminal portion of catalytically inactive
                     Streptococcus pyogenes dCas9 carrying the N863A mutation
                     (Zetsche et al., 2015)"
                     /label=dCas9(C)
                     /translation="KPAFLSGEQKKAIVDLLFKTNRKVTVKQLKEDYFKKIECFDSVEI
                     SGVEDRFNASLGTYHDLLKIIKDKDFLDNEENEDILEDIVLTLTLFEDREMIEERLKTY
                     AHLFDDKVMKQLKRRRYTGWGRLSRKLINGIRDKQSGKTILDFLKSDGFANRNFMQLIH
                     DDSLTFKEDIQKAQVSGQGDSLHEHIANLAGSPAIKKGILQTVKVVDELVKVMGRHKPE
                     NIVIEMARENQTTQKGQKNSRERMKRIEEGIKELGSQILKEHPVENTQLQNEKLYLYYL
                     QNGRDMYVDQELDINRLSDYDVDHIVPQSFLKDDSIDNKVLTRSDKARGKSDNVPSEEV
                     VKKMKNYWRQLLNAKLITQRKFDNLTKAERGGLSELDKAGFIKRQLVETRQITKHVAQI
                     LDSRMNTKYDENDKLIREVKVITLKSKLVSDFRKDFQFYKVREINNYHHAHDAYLNAVV
                     GTALIKKYPKLESEFVYGDYKVYDVRKMIAKSEQEIGKATAKYFFYSNIMNFFKTEITL
                     ANGEIRKRPLIETNGETGEIVWDKGRDFATVRKVLSMPQVNIVKKTEVQTGGFSKESIL
                     PKRNSDKLIARKKDWDPKKYGGFDSPTVAYSVLVVAKVEKGKSKKLKSVKELLGITIME
                     RSSFEKNPIDFLEAKGYKEVKKDLIIKLPKYSLFELENGRKRMLASAGELQKGNELALP
                     SKYVNFLYLASHYEKLKGSPEDNEQKQLFVEQHKHYLDEIIEQISEFSKRVILADANLD
                     KVLSAYNKHRDKPIREQAENIIHLFTLTNLGAPAAFKYFDTTIDRKRYTSTKEVLDATL
                     IHQSITGLYETRIDLSQLGGD"
     CDS             4676..4696
                     /codon_start=1
                     /product="nuclear localization signal of SV40 (simian virus
                     40) large T antigen"
                     /label=SV40 NLS
                     /translation="PKKKRKV"
     CDS             4715..4864
                     /codon_start=1
                     /product="tetrameric repeat of the minimal activation
                     domain of herpes simplex virus VP16 (Beerli et al., 1998)"
                     /label=VP64
                     /translation="DALDDFDLDMLGSDALDDFDLDMLGSDALDDFDLDMLGSDALDDF
                     DLDML"
     CDS             4892..4945
                     /codon_start=1
                     /product="2A peptide from Thosea asigna virus capsid
                     protein"
                     /label=T2A
                     /note="Eukaryotic ribosomes fail to insert a peptide bond
                     between the Gly and Pro residues, yielding separate
                     polypeptides."
                     /translation="EGRGSLLTCGDVEENPGP"
     CDS             4961..5347
                     /codon_start=1
                     /product="bacteriophage MS2 coat protein"
                     /label=MS2-N55K
                     /note="binds with high affinity to a specific stem-loop
                     structure in the viral RNA (Lim et al., 1994)"
                     /translation="ASNFTQFVLVDNGGTGDVTVAPSNFANGVAEWISSNSRSQAYKVT
                     CSVRQSSAQKRKYTIKVEVPKVATQTVGGVELPVAAWRSYLNMELTIPIFATNSDCELI
                     VKAMQGLLKDGNPIPSAIAANSGIY"
     CDS             5402..5422
                     /codon_start=1
                     /product="nuclear localization signal of SV40 (simian virus
                     40) large T antigen"
                     /label=SV40 NLS
                     /translation="PKKKRKV"
     CDS             5438..5980
                     /codon_start=1
                     /product="C-terminal portion of the p65 subunit of mouse
                     NF-kappa-B"
                     /label=p65
                     /translation="PSGQISNQALALAPSSAPVLAQTMVPSSAMVPLAQPPAPAPVLTP
                     GPPQSLSAPVPKSTQAGEGTLSEALLHLQFDADEDLGALLGNSTDPGVFTDLASVDNSE
                     FQQLLNQGVSMSHSTAEPMLMEYPEAITRLVTGSQRPPDPAPTPLGTSGLPNGLSGDED
                     FSSIADMDFSALLSQISS"
     CDS             6005..6376
                     /codon_start=1
                     /product="C-terminal activation domain from the human heat
                     shock transcription factor HSF1"
                     /label=HSF1
                     /translation="GFSVDTSALLDLFSPSVTVPDMSLPDLDSSLASIQELLSPQEPPR
                     PPEAENSSPDSGKQLVHYTAQPLFLLDPGSVDTGSNDLPVLFELGEGSYFSEGDGFAED
                     PTISLLTGSEPPKAKDPTVS"
     primer_bind     complement(6404..6421)
                     /label=BGH-rev
                     /note="Bovine growth hormone terminator, reverse primer.
                     Also called BGH reverse"
     polyA_signal    6410..6617
                     /label=bGH poly(A) signal
                     /note="bovine growth hormone polyadenylation signal"
     repeat_region   6626..6766
                     /label=AAV2 ITR
                     /note="inverted terminal repeat of adeno-associated virus
                     serotype 2"
     repeat_region   6626..6755
                     /label=AAV2 ITR
     rep_origin      6841..7296
                     /direction=RIGHT
                     /label=f1 ori
                     /note="f1 bacteriophage origin of replication; arrow
                     indicates direction of (+) strand synthesis"
     primer_bind     complement(6928..6947)
                     /label=F1ori-R
                     /note="F1 origin, reverse primer"
     primer_bind     7138..7159
                     /label=F1ori-F
                     /note="F1 origin, forward primer"
     primer_bind     complement(7313..7332)
                     /label=pRS-marker
                     /note="pRS vectors, use to sequence yeast selectable
                     marker"
     primer_bind     7432..7454
                     /label=pGEX 3'
                     /note="pGEX vectors, reverse primer"
     primer_bind     complement(7492..7510)
                     /label=pBRforEco
                     /note="pBR322 vectors, upsteam of EcoRI site, forward
                     primer"
     promoter        7578..7682
                     /gene="bla"
                     /label=AmpR promoter
     CDS             7683..8543
                     /codon_start=1
                     /gene="bla"
                     /product="beta-lactamase"
                     /label=AmpR
                     /note="confers resistance to ampicillin, carbenicillin, and
                     related antibiotics"
                     /translation="MSIQHFRVALIPFFAAFCLPVFAHPETLVKVKDAEDQLGARVGYI
                     ELDLNSGKILESFRPEERFPMMSTFKVLLCGAVLSRIDAGQEQLGRRIHYSQNDLVEYS
                     PVTEKHLTDGMTVRELCSAAITMSDNTAANLLLTTIGGPKELTAFLHNMGDHVTRLDRW
                     EPELNEAIPNDERDTTMPVAMATTLRKLLTGELLTLASRQQLIDWMEADKVAGPLLRSA
                     LPAGWFIADKSGAGERGSRGIIAALGPDGKPSRIVVIYTTGSQATMDERNRQIAEIGAS
                     LIKHW"
     primer_bind     complement(7901..7920)
                     /label=Amp-R
                     /note="Ampicillin resistance gene, reverse primer"
     rep_origin      8714..9302
                     /direction=RIGHT
                     /label=ori
                     /note="high-copy-number ColE1/pMB1/pBR322/pUC origin of
                     replication"
     primer_bind     9203..9222
                     /label=pBR322ori-F
                     /note="pBR322 origin, forward primer"
ORIGIN
        1 ctagaggtac ccgttacata acttacggta aatggcccgc ctggctgacc gcccaacgac
       61 ccccgcccat tgacgtcaat agtaacgcca atagggactt tccattgacg tcaatgggtg
      121 gagtatttac ggtaaactgc ccacttggca gtacatcaag tgtatcatat gccaagtacg
      181 ccccctattg acgtcaatga cggtaaatgg cccgcctggc attgtgccca gtacatgacc
      241 ttatgggact ttcctacttg gcagtacatc tacgtattag tcatcgctat taccatggtc
      301 gaggtgagcc ccacgttctg cttcactctc cccatctccc ccccctcccc acccccaatt
      361 ttgtatttat ttatttttta attattttgt gcagcgatgg gggcgggggg gggggggggg
      421 cgcgcgccag gcggggcggg gcggggcgag gggcggggcg gggcgaggcg gagaggtgcg
      481 gcggcagcca atcagagcgg cgcgctccga aagtttcctt ttatggcgag gcggcggcgg
      541 cggcggccct ataaaaagcg aagcgcgcgg cgggcgggag tcgctgcgcg ctgccttcgc
      601 cccgtgcccc gctccgccgc cgcctcgcgc cgcccgcccc ggctctgact gaccgcgtta
      661 ctcccacagg tgagcgggcg ggacggccct tctcctccgg gctgtaatta gctgagcaag
      721 aggtaagggt ttaagggatg gttggttggt ggggtattaa tgtttaatta cctggagcac
      781 ctgcctgaaa tcactttttt tcaggttgga ccggtgcgcc accatgaaga cgatcatcgc
      841 cctgagctac atcttctgcc tggtattcgc cgactacaag gacgatgatg acgccagcat
      901 cgatatggag gggatatcaa tctacacatc agataattac acggaagaga tgggttccgg
      961 cgattacgac tctatgaaag agccgtgttt tagagaggaa aacgcgaact ttaacaagat
     1021 ctttctcccc accatctaca gcatcatctt tctcacaggc atcgtaggga acggcctggt
     1081 catcctggtg atgggatacc aaaagaagct gaggtcaatg accgacaagt ataggctcca
     1141 tctgtccgtg gccgacctcc tgtttgtgat taccctgcct ttttgggcag ttgacgctgt
     1201 cgctaattgg tacttcggca acttcctctg taaggcagtg cacgttatct acactgtgaa
     1261 tctttatagt tccgtcttga tcttggcctt tatcagtctc gacaggtatt tggcgattgt
     1321 gcacgctacc aactcacaac gacctagaaa actcctggct gagaaggtgg tttacgttgg
     1381 tgtgtggatt ccagctctcc tgttgacaat accagacttc attttcgcta atgtgagcga
     1441 ggccgatgac agatacattt gtgaccgatt ttacccaaac gatctgtggg tagtggtatt
     1501 tcagttccaa cacattatgg tcgggctgat cttgcccggc attgtcatac tgtcttgcta
     1561 ctgcatcatt atttctaagc tgtcacactc aaaaggccac caaaagagga aggctctgaa
     1621 aacaacggtg atcctgatac tggccttctt cgcatgttgg ctgccctact atatcggcat
     1681 cagcattgac tcatttatac tcctggaaat tatcaagcag ggctgcgagt tcgagaacac
     1741 cgttcataag tggatttcta taaccgaggc cctcgccttc tttcactgtt gtttgaatcc
     1801 gattctctac gcgtttcttg gcgccaaatt taaaacaagc gcccaacatg cactgacatc
     1861 agtgtctagg gggagctctc tgaaaatcct ctccaaggga aaacgaggcg gacatagcag
     1921 tgtcagcact gagtccgaat ccagctcatt tcatagctct atcgataccg gtggacgcac
     1981 cccacccagc ctgggtcccc aagatgagtc ctgcaccacc gccagctcct ccctggccaa
     2041 ggacacttca tcgaccggtg agaacctgta cttccagggc cccaagaaga agaggaaggt
     2101 ggggggaggc agcactagtt acccatacga cgtaccagat tacgctggag gttctggatc
     2161 cggcggtggc tcgaagcccg ccttcctgag cggcgagcag aaaaaggcca tcgtggacct
     2221 gctgttcaag accaaccgga aagtgaccgt gaagcagctg aaagaggact acttcaagaa
     2281 aatcgagtgc ttcgactccg tggaaatctc cggcgtggaa gatcggttca acgcctccct
     2341 gggcacatac cacgatctgc tgaaaattat caaggacaag gacttcctgg acaatgagga
     2401 aaacgaggac attctggaag atatcgtgct gaccctgaca ctgtttgagg acagagagat
     2461 gatcgaggaa cggctgaaaa cctatgccca cctgttcgac gacaaagtga tgaagcagct
     2521 gaagcggcgg agatacaccg gctggggcag gctgagccgg aagctgatca acggcatccg
     2581 ggacaagcag tccggcaaga caatcctgga tttcctgaag tccgacggct tcgccaacag
     2641 aaacttcatg cagctgatcc acgacgacag cctgaccttt aaagaggaca tccagaaagc
     2701 ccaggtgtcc ggccagggcg atagcctgca cgagcacatt gccaatctgg ccggcagccc
     2761 cgccattaag aagggcatcc tgcagacagt gaaggtggtg gacgagctcg tgaaagtgat
     2821 gggccggcac aagcccgaga acatcgtgat cgaaatggcc agagagaacc agaccaccca
     2881 gaagggacag aagaacagcc gcgagagaat gaagcggatc gaagagggca tcaaagagct
     2941 gggcagccag atcctgaaag aacaccccgt ggaaaacacc cagctgcaga acgagaagct
     3001 gtacctgtac tacctgcaga atgggcggga tatgtacgtg gaccaggaac tggacatcaa
     3061 ccggctgtcc gactacgatg tggaccatat cgtgcctcag agctttctga aggacgactc
     3121 catcgacaac aaggtgctga ccagaagcga caaggcccgg ggcaagagcg acaacgtgcc
     3181 ctccgaagag gtcgtgaaga agatgaagaa ctactggcgg cagctgctga acgccaagct
     3241 gattacccag agaaagttcg acaatctgac caaggccgag agaggcggcc tgagcgaact
     3301 ggataaggcc ggcttcatca agagacagct ggtggaaacc cggcagatca caaagcacgt
     3361 ggcacagatc ctggactccc ggatgaacac taagtacgac gagaatgaca agctgatccg
     3421 ggaagtgaaa gtgatcaccc tgaagtccaa gctggtgtcc gatttccgga aggatttcca
     3481 gttttacaaa gtgcgcgaga tcaacaacta ccaccacgcc cacgacgcct acctgaacgc
     3541 cgtcgtggga accgccctga tcaaaaagta ccctaagctg gaaagcgagt tcgtgtacgg
     3601 cgactacaag gtgtacgacg tgcggaagat gatcgccaag agcgagcagg aaatcggcaa
     3661 ggctaccgcc aagtacttct tctacagcaa catcatgaac tttttcaaga ccgagattac
     3721 cctggccaac ggcgagatcc ggaagcggcc tctgatcgag acaaacggcg aaaccgggga
     3781 gatcgtgtgg gataagggcc gggattttgc caccgtgcgg aaagtgctga gcatgcccca
     3841 agtgaatatc gtgaaaaaga ccgaggtgca gacaggcggc ttcagcaaag agtctatcct
     3901 gcccaagagg aacagcgata agctgatcgc cagaaagaag gactgggacc ctaagaagta
     3961 cggcggcttc gacagcccca ccgtggccta ttctgtgctg gtggtggcca aagtggaaaa
     4021 gggcaagtcc aagaaactga agagtgtgaa agagctgctg gggatcacca tcatggaaag
     4081 aagcagcttc gagaagaatc ccatcgactt tctggaagcc aagggctaca aagaagtgaa
     4141 aaaggacctg atcatcaagc tgcctaagta ctccctgttc gagctggaaa acggccggaa
     4201 gagaatgctg gcctctgccg gcgaactgca gaagggaaac gaactggccc tgccctccaa
     4261 atatgtgaac ttcctgtacc tggccagcca ctatgagaag ctgaagggct cccccgagga
     4321 taatgagcag aaacagctgt ttgtggaaca gcacaagcac tacctggacg agatcatcga
     4381 gcagatcagc gagttctcca agagagtgat cctggccgac gctaatctgg acaaagtgct
     4441 gtccgcctac aacaagcacc gggataagcc catcagagag caggccgaga atatcatcca
     4501 cctgtttacc ctgaccaatc tgggagcccc tgccgccttc aagtactttg acaccaccat
     4561 cgaccggaag aggtacacca gcaccaaaga ggtgctggac gccaccctga tccaccagag
     4621 catcaccggc ctgtacgaga cacggatcga cctgtctcag ctgggaggcg acagccccaa
     4681 gaagaagaga aaggtggagg ccagcggacg ggctgacgca ttggacgatt ttgatctgga
     4741 tatgctggga agtgacgccc tcgatgattt tgaccttgac atgcttggtt cggatgccct
     4801 tgatgacttt gacctcgaca tgctcggcag tgacgccctt gatgatttcg acctggacat
     4861 gctgattaac ggtaccgcta gcggcagtgg agagggcaga ggaagtctgc taacatgcgg
     4921 tgacgtcgag gagaatcctg gcccagtgag caagcttatg gcttcaaact ttactcagtt
     4981 cgtgctcgtg gacaatggtg ggacagggga tgtgacagtg gctccttcta atttcgctaa
     5041 tggggtggca gagtggatca gctccaactc acggagccag gcctacaagg tgacatgcag
     5101 cgtcaggcag tctagtgccc agaagagaaa gtataccatc aaggtggagg tccccaaagt
     5161 ggctacccag acagtgggcg gagtcgaact gcctgtcgcc gcttggaggt cctacctgaa
     5221 catggagctc actatcccaa ttttcgctac caattctgac tgtgaactca tcgtgaaggc
     5281 aatgcagggg ctcctcaaag acggtaatcc tatcccttcc gccatcgccg ctaactcagg
     5341 tatctacagc gctggaggag gtggaagcgg aggaggagga agcggaggag gaggtagcgg
     5401 acctaagaaa aagaggaagg tggcggccgc tggatcccct tcagggcaga tcagcaacca
     5461 ggccctggct ctggccccta gctccgctcc agtgctggcc cagactatgg tgccctctag
     5521 tgctatggtg cctctggccc agccacctgc tccagcccct gtgctgaccc caggaccacc
     5581 ccagtcactg agcgctccag tgcccaagtc tacacaggcc ggcgagggga ctctgagtga
     5641 agctctgctg cacctgcagt tcgacgctga tgaggacctg ggagctctgc tggggaacag
     5701 caccgatccc ggagtgttca cagatctggc ctccgtggac aactctgagt ttcagcagct
     5761 gctgaatcag ggcgtgtcca tgtctcatag tacagccgaa ccaatgctga tggagtaccc
     5821 cgaagccatt acccggctgg tgaccggcag ccagcggccc cccgaccccg ctccaactcc
     5881 cctgggaacc agcggcctgc ctaatgggct gtccggagat gaagacttct caagcatcgc
     5941 tgatatggac tttagtgccc tgctgtcaca gatttcctct agtgggcagg gaggaggtgg
     6001 aagcggcttc agcgtggaca ccagtgccct gctggacctg ttcagcccct cggtgaccgt
     6061 gcccgacatg agcctgcctg accttgacag cagcctggcc agtatccaag agctcctgtc
     6121 tccccaggag ccccccaggc ctcccgaggc agagaacagc agcccggatt cagggaagca
     6181 gctggtgcac tacacagcgc agccgctgtt cctgctggac cccggctccg tggacaccgg
     6241 gagcaacgac ctgccggtgc tgtttgagct gggagagggc tcctacttct ccgaagggga
     6301 cggcttcgcc gaggacccca ccatctccct gctgacaggc tcggagcctc ccaaagccaa
     6361 ggaccccact gtctcctaag aattcctaga gctcgctgat cagcctcgac tgtgccttct
     6421 agttgccagc catctgttgt ttgcccctcc cccgtgcctt ccttgaccct ggaaggtgcc
     6481 actcccactg tcctttccta ataaaatgag gaaattgcat cgcattgtct gagtaggtgt
     6541 cattctattc tggggggtgg ggtggggcag gacagcaagg gggaggattg ggaagagaat
     6601 agcaggcatg ctggggagcg gccgcaggaa cccctagtga tggagttggc cactccctct
     6661 ctgcgcgctc gctcgctcac tgaggccggg cgaccaaagg tcgcccgacg cccgggcttt
     6721 gcccgggcgg cctcagtgag cgagcgagcg cgcagctgcc tgcaggggcg cctgatgcgg
     6781 tattttctcc ttacgcatct gtgcggtatt tcacaccgca tannnnnnnn nnnnnnnnnn
     6841 nnnnnnnnnn nnnnnnnnnn nnnnnnnnnn nnnnnnnnnn nnnnnnnnnn nnnnnnnnnn
     6901 nnnnnnnnnn nnnnnnntnn nnnnnnnnnn nnnnnnnnnn nnnnnnnnnn nnnnnnnnnn
     6961 nnnncnnnnn nnnnnnnnnn nnnnnnnnnn nnnnnnnnnn nnnnnnnnnn nnnnnnnnnn
     7021 nnnnnnnnnn nnnnnnnnnn nnnnnnnnnn nnnnnnnnnn nnnnnnnnnn nnnnnnnnnn
     7081 nnnnnnnnnn nnnnnnnnnn nnnnnncctt tgacgttgga gtccacgttc tttaatagtg
     7141 gactcttgtt ccaaactgga acaacactca actctatctc gggctattct tttgatttat
     7201 aagggatttt gccgatttcg gtctattggt taaaaaatga gctgatttaa caaaaattta
     7261 acgcgaattt taacaaaata ttaacgttta caattttatg gtgcactctc agtacaatct
     7321 gctctgatgc cgcatagtta agccagcccc gacacccgcc aacacccgct gacgcgccct
     7381 gacgggcttg tctgctcccg gcatccgctt acagacaagc tgtgaccgtc tccgggagct
     7441 gcatgtgtca gaggttttca ccgtcatcac cgaaacgcgc gagacgaaag ggcctcgtga
     7501 tacgcctatt tttataggtt aatgtcatga taataatggt ttcttagacg tcaggtggca
     7561 cttttcgggg aaatgtgcgc ggaaccccta tttgtttatt tttctaaata cattcaaata
     7621 tgtatccgct catgagacaa taaccctgat aaatgcttca ataatattga aaaaggaaga
     7681 gtatgagtat tcaacatttc cgtgtcgccc ttattccctt ttttgcggca ttttgccttc
     7741 ctgtttttgc tcacccagaa acgctggtga aagtaaaaga tgctgaagat cagttgggtg
     7801 cacgagtggg ttacatcgaa ctggatctca acagcggtaa gatccttgag agttttcgcc
     7861 ccgaagaacg ttttccaatg atgagcactt ttaaagttct gctatgtggc gcggtattat
     7921 cccgtattga cgccgggcaa gagcaactcg gtcgccgcat acactattct cagaatgact
     7981 tggttgagta ctcaccagtc acagaaaagc atcttacgga tggcatgaca gtaagagaat
     8041 tatgcagtgc tgccataacc atgagtgata acactgcggc caacttactt ctgacaacga
     8101 tcggaggacc gaaggagcta accgcttttt tgcacaacat gggggatcat gtaactcgcc
     8161 ttgatcgttg ggaaccggag ctgaatgaag ccataccaaa cgacgagcgt gacaccacga
     8221 tgcctgtagc aatggcaaca acgttgcgca aactattaac tggcgaacta cttactctag
     8281 cttcccggca acaattaata gactggatgg aggcggataa agttgcagga ccacttctgc
     8341 gctcggccct tccggctggc tggtttattg ctgataaatc tggagccggt gagcgtggaa
     8401 gccgcggtat cattgcagca ctggggccag atggtaagcc ctcccgtatc gtagttatct
     8461 acacgacggg gagtcaggca actatggatg aacgaaatag acagatcgct gagataggtg
     8521 cctcactgat taagcattgg taactgtcag accaagttta ctcatatata ctttagattg
     8581 atttaaaact tcatttttaa tttaaaagga tctaggtgaa gatccttttt gataatctca
     8641 tgaccaaaat cccttaacgt gagttttcgt tccactgagc gtcagacccc gtagaaaaga
     8701 tcaaaggatc ttcttgagat cctttttttc tgcgcgtaat ctgctgcttg caaacaaaaa
     8761 aaccaccgct accagcggtg gtttgtttgc cggatcaaga gctaccaact ctttttccga
     8821 aggtaactgg cttcagcaga gcgcagatac caaatactgt tcttctagtg tagccgtagt
     8881 taggccacca cttcaagaac tctgtagcac cgcctacata cctcgctctg ctaatcctgt
     8941 taccagtggc tgctgccagt ggcgataagt cgtgtcttac cgggttggac tcaagacgat
     9001 agttaccgga taaggcgcag cggtcgggct gaacgggggg ttcgtgcaca cagcccagct
     9061 tggagcgaac gacctacacc gaactgagat acctacagcg tgagctatga gaaagcgcca
     9121 cgcttcccga agggagaaag gcggacaggt atccggtaag cggcagggtc ggaacaggag
     9181 agcgcacgag ggagcttcca gggggaaacg cctggtatct ttatagtcct gtcgggtttc
     9241 gccacctctg acttgagcgt cgatttttgt gatgctcgtc aggggggcgg agcctatgga
     9301 aaaacgccag caacgcggcc tttttacggt tcctggcctt ttgctggcct tttgctcaca
     9361 tg
//
