LOCUS       Exported 9363 bp ds-DNA circular SYN 16-AUG-2017
DEFINITION  synthetic circular DNA
ACCESSION   .
VERSION     .
KEYWORDS    pCXCR4_TCS(Q'G)_NLS-HA-dCas9(C)-VP64_T2A_MCP-P65-HSF1+T283
SOURCE      synthetic DNA construct
  ORGANISM  recombinant plasmid
REFERENCE   1 (bases 1 to 9363)
  AUTHORS   Weatherall Institute
  TITLE     Direct Submission
  JOURNAL   Exported Wednesday, Aug 16, 2017 from SnapGene 3.3.4
            http://www.snapgene.com
FEATURES             Location/Qualifiers
     source          1..9363
                     /organism="recombinant plasmid"
                     /mol_type="other DNA"
     misc_feature    12..810
                     /note="CBh"
     misc_feature    817..824
                     /label=konzak
     CDS             825..905
                     /codon_start=1
                     /product="p.363: At the 5′ end, we included a cleavable
                     signal sequence to promote membrane localization23 and a
                     Flag epitope tag to allow monitoring of cell-surface
                     expression by immunohistochemistry. -- Highlighted 11 mar
                     2016 flag - DYKDDDDK but where is the ""K""?"
                     /label=membrane localisation signal+ FLAG
                     /translation="MKTIIALSYIFCLVFADYKDDDDASID"
     CDS             906..1961
                     /codon_start=1
                     /label=CXCR4
                     /translation="MEGISIYTSDNYTEEMGSGDYDSMKEPCFREENANFNKIFLPTIY
                     SIIFLTGIVGNGLVILVMGYQKKLRSMTDKYRLHLSVADLLFVITLPFWAVDAVANWYF
                     GNFLCKAVHVIYTVNLYSSVLILAFISLDRYLAIVHATNSQRPRKLLAEKVVYVGVWIP
                     ALLLTIPDFIFANVSEADDRYICDRFYPNDLWVVVFQFQHIMVGLILPGIVILSCYCII
                     ISKLSHSKGHQKRKALKTTVILILAFFACWLPYYIGISIDSFILLEIIKQGCEFENTVH
                     KWISITEALAFFHCCLNPILYAFLGAKFKTSAQHALTSVSRGSSLKILSKGKRGGHSSV
                     STESESSSFHSS"
     CDS             1962..2060
                     /codon_start=1
                     /label=crucial for arrestin recruitment
                     /note="added sequence from the C terminus of the V2
                     vasopressin receptor (V2 tail) after each recep- tor
                     sequence, to promote arrestin recruitment20,24–26. "
                     /translation="IDTGGRTPPSLGPQDESCTTASSSLAKDTSSTG"
     CDS             2061..2081
                     /codon_start=1
                     /label=efficient TEV cleavage site
                     /translation="ENLYFQG"
     CDS             2082..2102
                     /codon_start=1
                     /label=SV40 NLS
                     /translation="PKKKRKV"
     CDS             2121..2147
                     /codon_start=1
                     /product="HA (human influenza hemagglutinin) epitope tag"
                     /label=HA
                     /translation="YPYDVPDYA"
     misc_feature    2148..2156
                     /label=GGS linker
     misc_feature    2163..2174
                     /note="(GGGGS)3 linker"
     CDS             2175..4673
                     /codon_start=1
                     /note="hSpCas9"
                     /translation="KPAFLSGEQKKAIVDLLFKTNRKVTVKQLKEDYFKKIECFDSVEI
                     SGVEDRFNASLGTYHDLLKIIKDKDFLDNEENEDILEDIVLTLTLFEDREMIEERLKTY
                     AHLFDDKVMKQLKRRRYTGWGRLSRKLINGIRDKQSGKTILDFLKSDGFANRNFMQLIH
                     DDSLTFKEDIQKAQVSGQGDSLHEHIANLAGSPAIKKGILQTVKVVDELVKVMGRHKPE
                     NIVIEMARENQTTQKGQKNSRERMKRIEEGIKELGSQILKEHPVENTQLQNEKLYLYYL
                     QNGRDMYVDQELDINRLSDYDVDHIVPQSFLKDDSIDNKVLTRSDKARGKSDNVPSEEV
                     VKKMKNYWRQLLNAKLITQRKFDNLTKAERGGLSELDKAGFIKRQLVETRQITKHVAQI
                     LDSRMNTKYDENDKLIREVKVITLKSKLVSDFRKDFQFYKVREINNYHHAHDAYLNAVV
                     GTALIKKYPKLESEFVYGDYKVYDVRKMIAKSEQEIGKATAKYFFYSNIMNFFKTEITL
                     ANGEIRKRPLIETNGETGEIVWDKGRDFATVRKVLSMPQVNIVKKTEVQTGGFSKESIL
                     PKRNSDKLIARKKDWDPKKYGGFDSPTVAYSVLVVAKVEKGKSKKLKSVKELLGITIME
                     RSSFEKNPIDFLEAKGYKEVKKDLIIKLPKYSLFELENGRKRMLASAGELQKGNELALP
                     SKYVNFLYLASHYEKLKGSPEDNEQKQLFVEQHKHYLDEIIEQISEFSKRVILADANLD
                     KVLSAYNKHRDKPIREQAENIIHLFTLTNLGAPAAFKYFDTTIDRKRYTSTKEVLDATL
                     IHQSITGLYETRIDLSQLGGD"
     misc_feature    4674..4706
                     /note="NLS"
     CDS             4707..4871
                     /codon_start=1
                     /note="VP64"
                     /translation="GRADALDDFDLDMLGSDALDDFDLDMLGSDALDDFDLDMLGSDAL
                     DDFDLDMLIN"
     CDS             4893..4946
                     /codon_start=1
                     /product="2A peptide from Thosea asigna virus capsid
                     protein"
                     /label=T2A
                     /note="Eukaryotic ribosomes fail to insert a peptide bond
                     between the Gly and Pro residues, yielding separate
                     polypeptides."
                     /translation="EGRGSLLTCGDVEENPGP"
     CDS             4959..5348
                     /codon_start=1
                     /label=MCP
                     /translation="MASNFTQFVLVDNGGTGDVTVAPSNFANGVAEWISSNSRSQAYKV
                     TCSVRQSSAQKRKYTIKVEVPKVATQTVGGVELPVAAWRSYLNMELTIPIFATNSDCEL
                     IVKAMQGLLKDGNPIPSAIAANSGIY"
     misc_feature    5400..5432
                     /label=NLS
     CDS             5439..5990
                     /codon_start=1
                     /label=P65
                     /translation="PSGQISNQALALAPSSAPVLAQTMVPSSAMVPLAQPPAPAPVLTP
                     GPPQSLSAPVPKSTQAGEGTLSEALLHLQFDADEDLGALLGNSTDPGVFTDLASVDNSE
                     FQQLLNQGVSMSHSTAEPMLMEYPEAITRLVTGSQRPPDPAPTPLGTSGLPNGLSGDED
                     FSSIADMDFSALLSQISSSGQ"
     CDS             6006..6377
                     /codon_start=1
                     /label=HSF1
                     /translation="GFSVDTSALLDLFSPSVTVPDMSLPDLDSSLASIQELLSPQEPPR
                     PPEAENSSPDSGKQLVHYTAQPLFLLDPGSVDTGSNDLPVLFELGEGSYFSEGDGFAED
                     PTISLLTGSEPPKAKDPTVS"
     misc_feature    6387..6618
                     /note="bGH polyA"
     misc_feature    6627..6767
                     /label=R-ITR
     rep_origin      6859..7165
                     /direction=RIGHT
                     /label=f1 Origin
     misc_feature    7684..8541
                     /label=AmpR
     rep_origin      8692..9359
                     /direction=RIGHT
                     /label=pUC ori
ORIGIN
        1 ctagaggtac ccgttacata acttacggta aatggcccgc ctggctgacc gcccaacgac
       61 ccccgcccat tgacgtcaat agtaacgcca atagggactt tccattgacg tcaatgggtg
      121 gagtatttac ggtaaactgc ccacttggca gtacatcaag tgtatcatat gccaagtacg
      181 ccccctattg acgtcaatga cggtaaatgg cccgcctggc attgtgccca gtacatgacc
      241 ttatgggact ttcctacttg gcagtacatc tacgtattag tcatcgctat taccatggtc
      301 gaggtgagcc ccacgttctg cttcactctc cccatctccc ccccctcccc acccccaatt
      361 ttgtatttat ttatttttta attattttgt gcagcgatgg gggcgggggg gggggggggg
      421 cgcgcgccag gcggggcggg gcggggcgag gggcggggcg gggcgaggcg gagaggtgcg
      481 gcggcagcca atcagagcgg cgcgctccga aagtttcctt ttatggcgag gcggcggcgg
      541 cggcggccct ataaaaagcg aagcgcgcgg cgggcgggag tcgctgcgac gctgccttcg
      601 ccccgtgccc cgctccgccg ccgcctcgcg ccgcccgccc cggctctgac tgaccgcgtt
      661 actcccacag gtgagcgggc gggacggccc ttctcctccg ggctgtaatt agctgagcaa
      721 gaggtaaggg tttaagggat ggttggttgg tggggtatta atgtttaatt acctggagca
      781 cctgcctgaa atcacttttt ttcaggttgg accggtgcgc caccatgaag acgatcatcg
      841 ccctgagcta catcttctgc ctggtattcg ccgactacaa ggacgatgat gacgccagca
      901 tcgatatgga ggggatatca atctacacat cagataatta cacggaagag atgggttccg
      961 gcgattacga ctctatgaaa gagccgtgtt ttagagagga aaacgcgaac tttaacaaga
     1021 tctttctccc caccatctac agcatcatct ttctcacagg catcgtaggg aacggcctgg
     1081 tcatcctggt gatgggatac caaaagaagc tgaggtcaat gaccgacaag tataggctcc
     1141 atctgtccgt ggccgacctc ctgtttgtga ttaccctgcc tttttgggca gttgacgctg
     1201 tcgctaattg gtacttcggc aacttcctct gtaaggcagt gcacgttatc tacactgtga
     1261 atctttatag ttccgtcttg atcttggcct ttatcagtct cgacaggtat ttggcgattg
     1321 tgcacgctac caactcacaa cgacctagaa aactcctggc tgagaaggtg gtttacgttg
     1381 gtgtgtggat tccagctctc ctgttgacaa taccagactt cattttcgct aatgtgagcg
     1441 aggccgatga cagatacatt tgtgaccgat tttacccaaa cgatctgtgg gtagtggtat
     1501 ttcagttcca acacattatg gtcgggctga tcttgcccgg cattgtcata ctgtcttgct
     1561 actgcatcat tatttctaag ctgtcacact caaaaggcca ccaaaagagg aaggctctga
     1621 aaacaacggt gatcctgata ctggccttct tcgcatgttg gctgccctac tatatcggca
     1681 tcagcattga ctcatttata ctcctggaaa ttatcaagca gggctgcgag ttcgagaaca
     1741 ccgttcataa gtggatttct ataaccgagg ccctcgcctt ctttcactgt tgtttgaatc
     1801 cgattctcta cgcgtttctt ggcgccaaat ttaaaacaag cgcccaacat gcactgacat
     1861 cagtgtctag ggggagctct ctgaaaatcc tctccaaggg aaaacgaggc ggacatagca
     1921 gtgtcagcac tgagtccgaa tccagctcat ttcatagctc tatcgatacc ggtggacgca
     1981 ccccacccag cctgggtccc caagatgagt cctgcaccac cgccagctcc tccctggcca
     2041 aggacacttc atcgaccggt gagaacctgt acttccaggg ccccaagaag aagaggaagg
     2101 tggggggagg cagcactagt tacccatacg acgtaccaga ttacgctgga ggttctggat
     2161 ccggcggtgg ctcgaagccc gccttcctga gcggcgagca gaaaaaggcc atcgtggacc
     2221 tgctgttcaa gaccaaccgg aaagtgaccg tgaagcagct gaaagaggac tacttcaaga
     2281 aaatcgagtg cttcgactcc gtggaaatct ccggcgtgga agatcggttc aacgcctccc
     2341 tgggcacata ccacgatctg ctgaaaatta tcaaggacaa ggacttcctg gacaatgagg
     2401 aaaacgagga cattctggaa gatatcgtgc tgaccctgac actgtttgag gacagagaga
     2461 tgatcgagga acggctgaaa acctatgccc acctgttcga cgacaaagtg atgaagcagc
     2521 tgaagcggcg gagatacacc ggctggggca ggctgagccg gaagctgatc aacggcatcc
     2581 gggacaagca gtccggcaag acaatcctgg atttcctgaa gtccgacggc ttcgccaaca
     2641 gaaacttcat gcagctgatc cacgacgaca gcctgacctt taaagaggac atccagaaag
     2701 cccaggtgtc cggccagggc gatagcctgc acgagcacat tgccaatctg gccggcagcc
     2761 ccgccattaa gaagggcatc ctgcagacag tgaaggtggt ggacgagctc gtgaaagtga
     2821 tgggccggca caagcccgag aacatcgtga tcgaaatggc cagagagaac cagaccaccc
     2881 agaagggaca gaagaacagc cgcgagagaa tgaagcggat cgaagagggc atcaaagagc
     2941 tgggcagcca gatcctgaaa gaacaccccg tggaaaacac ccagctgcag aacgagaagc
     3001 tgtacctgta ctacctgcag aatgggcggg atatgtacgt ggaccaggaa ctggacatca
     3061 accggctgtc cgactacgat gtggaccata tcgtgcctca gagctttctg aaggacgact
     3121 ccatcgacaa caaggtgctg accagaagcg acaaggcccg gggcaagagc gacaacgtgc
     3181 cctccgaaga ggtcgtgaag aagatgaaga actactggcg gcagctgctg aacgccaagc
     3241 tgattaccca gagaaagttc gacaatctga ccaaggccga gagaggcggc ctgagcgaac
     3301 tggataaggc cggcttcatc aagagacagc tggtggaaac ccggcagatc acaaagcacg
     3361 tggcacagat cctggactcc cggatgaaca ctaagtacga cgagaatgac aagctgatcc
     3421 gggaagtgaa agtgatcacc ctgaagtcca agctggtgtc cgatttccgg aaggatttcc
     3481 agttttacaa agtgcgcgag atcaacaact accaccacgc ccacgacgcc tacctgaacg
     3541 ccgtcgtggg aaccgccctg atcaaaaagt accctaagct ggaaagcgag ttcgtgtacg
     3601 gcgactacaa ggtgtacgac gtgcggaaga tgatcgccaa gagcgagcag gaaatcggca
     3661 aggctaccgc caagtacttc ttctacagca acatcatgaa ctttttcaag accgagatta
     3721 ccctggccaa cggcgagatc cggaagcggc ctctgatcga gacaaacggc gaaaccgggg
     3781 agatcgtgtg ggataagggc cgggattttg ccaccgtgcg gaaagtgctg agcatgcccc
     3841 aagtgaatat cgtgaaaaag accgaggtgc agacaggcgg cttcagcaaa gagtctatcc
     3901 tgcccaagag gaacagcgat aagctgatcg ccagaaagaa ggactgggac cctaagaagt
     3961 acggcggctt cgacagcccc accgtggcct attctgtgct ggtggtggcc aaagtggaaa
     4021 agggcaagtc caagaaactg aagagtgtga aagagctgct ggggatcacc atcatggaaa
     4081 gaagcagctt cgagaagaat cccatcgact ttctggaagc caagggctac aaagaagtga
     4141 aaaaggacct gatcatcaag ctgcctaagt actccctgtt cgagctggaa aacggccgga
     4201 agagaatgct ggcctctgcc ggcgaactgc agaagggaaa cgaactggcc ctgccctcca
     4261 aatatgtgaa cttcctgtac ctggccagcc actatgagaa gctgaagggc tcccccgagg
     4321 ataatgagca gaaacagctg tttgtggaac agcacaagca ctacctggac gagatcatcg
     4381 agcagatcag cgagttctcc aagagagtga tcctggccga cgctaatctg gacaaagtgc
     4441 tgtccgccta caacaagcac cgggataagc ccatcagaga gcaggccgag aatatcatcc
     4501 acctgtttac cctgaccaat ctgggagccc ctgccgcctt caagtacttt gacaccacca
     4561 tcgaccggaa gaggtacacc agcaccaaag aggtgctgga cgccaccctg atccaccaga
     4621 gcatcaccgg cctgtacgag acacggatcg acctgtctca gctgggaggc gacagcccca
     4681 agaagaagag aaaggtggag gccagcggac gggctgacgc attggacgat tttgatctgg
     4741 atatgctggg aagtgacgcc ctcgatgatt ttgaccttga catgcttggt tcggatgccc
     4801 ttgatgactt tgacctcgac atgctcggca gtgacgccct tgatgatttc gacctggaca
     4861 tgctgattaa cggtaccgct agcggcagtg gagagggcag aggaagtctg ctaacatgcg
     4921 gtgacgtcga ggagaatcct ggcccagtga gcaagcttat ggcttcaaac tttactcagt
     4981 tcgtgctcgt ggacaatggt gggacagggg atgtgacagt ggctccttct aatttcgcta
     5041 atggggtggc agagtggatc agctccaact cacggagcca ggcctacaag gtgacatgca
     5101 gcgtcaggca gtctagtgcc cagaagagaa agtataccat caaggtggag gtccccaaag
     5161 tggctaccca gacagtgggc ggagtcgaac tgcctgtcgc cgcttggagg tcctacctga
     5221 acatggagct cactatccca attttcgcta ccaattctga ctgtgaactc atcgtgaagg
     5281 caatgcaggg gctcctcaaa gacggtaatc ctatcccttc cgccatcgcc gctaactcag
     5341 gtatctacag cgctggagga ggtggaagcg gaggaggagg aagcggagga ggaggtagcg
     5401 gacctaagaa aaagaggaag gtggcggccg ctggatcccc ttcagggcag atcagcaacc
     5461 aggccctggc tctggcccct agctccgctc cagtgctggc ccagactatg gtgccctcta
     5521 gtgctatggt gcctctggcc cagccacctg ctccagcccc tgtgctgacc ccaggaccac
     5581 cccagtcact gagcgctcca gtgcccaagt ctacacaggc cggcgagggg actctgagtg
     5641 aagctctgct gcacctgcag ttcgacgctg atgaggacct gggagctctg ctggggaaca
     5701 gcaccgatcc cggagtgttc acagatctgg cctccgtgga caactctgag tttcagcagc
     5761 tgctgaatca gggcgtgtcc atgtctcata gtacagccga accaatgctg atggagtacc
     5821 ccgaagccat tacccggctg gtgaccggca gccagcggcc ccccgacccc gctccaactc
     5881 ccctgggaac cagcggcctg cctaatgggc tgtccggaga tgaagacttc tcaagcatcg
     5941 ctgatatgga ctttagtgcc ctgctgtcac agatttcctc tagtgggcag ggaggaggtg
     6001 gaagcggctt cagcgtggac accagtgccc tgctggacct gttcagcccc tcggtgaccg
     6061 tgcccgacat gagcctgcct gaccttgaca gcagcctggc cagtatccaa gagctcctgt
     6121 ctccccagga gccccccagg cctcccgagg cagagaacag cagcccggat tcagggaagc
     6181 agctggtgca ctacacagcg cagccgctgt tcctgctgga ccccggctcc gtggacaccg
     6241 ggagcaacga cctgccggtg ctgtttgagc tgggagaggg ctcctacttc tccgaagggg
     6301 acggcttcgc cgaggacccc accatctccc tgctgacagg ctcggagcct cccaaagcca
     6361 aggaccccac tgtctcctaa gaattcctag agctcgctga tcagcctcga ctgtgccttc
     6421 tagttgccag ccatctgttg tttgcccctc ccccgtgcct tccttgaccc tggaaggtgc
     6481 cactcccact gtcctttcct aataaaatga ggaaattgca tcgcattgtc tgagtaggtg
     6541 tcattctatt ctggggggtg gggtggggca ggacagcaag ggggaggatt gggaagagaa
     6601 tagcaggcat gctggggagc ggccgcagga acccctagtg atggagttgg ccactccctc
     6661 tctgcgcgct cgctcgctca ctgaggccgg gcgaccaaag gtcgcccgac gcccgggctt
     6721 tgcccgggcg gcctcagtga gcgagcgagc gcgcagctgc ctgcaggggc gcctgatgcg
     6781 gtattttctc cttacgcatc tgtgcggtat ttcacaccgc atannnnnnn nnnnnnnnnn
     6841 nnnnnnnnnn nnnnnnnnnn nnnnnnnnnn nnnnnnnnnn nnnnnnnnnn nnnnnnnnnn
     6901 nnnnnnnnnn nnnnnnnnnn nnnnnnnnnn nnnnnnnnnn nnnnnnnnnn nnnnnnnnnn
     6961 nnnnncnnnn nnnnnnnnnn nnnnnnnnnn nnnnnnnnnn nnnnnnnnnn nnnnnnnnnn
     7021 nnnnnnnnnn nnnnnnnnnn nnnnnnnnnn nnnnnnnnnn nnnnnnnnnn nnnnnnnnnn
     7081 nnnnnnnnnn nnnnnnnnnn nnnnnnncct ttgacgttgg agtccacgtt ctttaatagt
     7141 ggactcttgt tccaaactgg aacaacactc aaccctatct cgggctattc ttttgattta
     7201 taagggattt tgccgatttc ggcctattgg ttaaaaaatg agctgattta acaaaaattt
     7261 aacgcgaatt ttaacaaaat attaacgttt acaattttat ggtgcactct cagtacaatc
     7321 tgctctgatg ccgcatagtt aagccagccc cgacacccgc caacacccgc tgacgcgccc
     7381 tgacgggctt gtctgctccc ggcatccgct tacagacaag ctgtgaccgt ctccgggagc
     7441 tgcatgtgtc agaggttttc accgtcatca ccgaaacgcg cgagacgaaa gggcctcgtg
     7501 atacgcctat ttttataggt taatgtcatg ataataatgg tttcttagac gtcaggtggc
     7561 acttttcggg gaaatgtgcg cggaacccct atttgtttat ttttctaaat acattcaaat
     7621 atgtatccgc tcatgagaca ataaccctga taaatgcttc aataatattg aaaaaggaag
     7681 agtatgagta ttcaacattt ccgtgtcgcc cttattccct tttttgcggc attttgcctt
     7741 cctgtttttg ctcacccaga aacgctggtg aaagtaaaag atgctgaaga tcagttgggt
     7801 gcacgagtgg gttacatcga actggatctc aacagcggta agatccttga gagttttcgc
     7861 cccgaagaac gttttccaat gatgagcact tttaaagttc tgctatgtgg cgcggtatta
     7921 tcccgtattg acgccgggca agagcaactc ggtcgccgca tacactattc tcagaatgac
     7981 ttggttgagt actcaccagt cacagaaaag catcttacgg atggcatgac agtaagagaa
     8041 ttatgcagtg ctgccataac catgagtgat aacactgcgg ccaacttact tctgacaacg
     8101 atcggaggac cgaaggagct aaccgctttt ttgcacaaca tgggggatca tgtaactcgc
     8161 cttgatcgtt gggaaccgga gctgaatgaa gccataccaa acgacgagcg tgacaccacg
     8221 atgcctgtag caatggcaac aacgttgcgc aaactattaa ctggcgaact acttactcta
     8281 gcttcccggc aacaattaat agactggatg gaggcggata aagttgcagg accacttctg
     8341 cgctcggccc ttccggctgg ctggtttatt gctgataaat ctggagccgg tgagcgtgga
     8401 agccgcggta tcattgcagc actggggcca gatggtaagc cctcccgtat cgtagttatc
     8461 tacacgacgg ggagtcaggc aactatggat gaacgaaata gacagatcgc tgagataggt
     8521 gcctcactga ttaagcattg gtaactgtca gaccaagttt actcatatat actttagatt
     8581 gatttaaaac ttcattttta atttaaaagg atctaggtga agatcctttt tgataatctc
     8641 atgaccaaaa tcccttaacg tgagttttcg ttccactgag cgtcagaccc cgtagaaaag
     8701 atcaaaggat cttcttgaga tccttttttt ctgcgcgtaa tctgctgctt gcaaacaaaa
     8761 aaaccaccgc taccagcggt ggtttgtttg ccggatcaag agctaccaac tctttttccg
     8821 aaggtaactg gcttcagcag agcgcagata ccaaatactg tccttctagt gtagccgtag
     8881 ttaggccacc acttcaagaa ctctgtagca ccgcctacat acctcgctct gctaatcctg
     8941 ttaccagtgg ctgctgccag tggcgataag tcgtgtctta ccgggttgga ctcaagacga
     9001 tagttaccgg ataaggcgca gcggtcgggc tgaacggggg gttcgtgcac acagcccagc
     9061 ttggagcgaa cgacctacac cgaactgaga tacctacagc gtgagctatg agaaagcgcc
     9121 acgcttcccg aagggagaaa ggcggacagg tatccggtaa gcggcagggt cggaacagga
     9181 gagcgcacga gggagcttcc agggggaaac gcctggtatc tttatagtcc tgtcgggttt
     9241 cgccacctct gacttgagcg tcgatttttg tgatgctcgt caggggggcg gagcctatgg
     9301 aaaaacgcca gcaacgcggc ctttttacgg ttcctggcct tttgctggcc ttttgctcac
     9361 atg
//
