[The description below was written by a language model from this plasmid's Addgene catalogue record and the feature table of its GenBank file.]
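Description:
pCXCR4_TCS(Q'G)_NLS-HA-dCas9(C)-VP64_T2A_MCP-P65-HSF1 is a roughly 9.4 kb mammalian expression plasmid for CRISPR-based synthetic biology. It encodes a chimeric GPCR in which the chemokine receptor CXCR4 is tethered to one half of a split dCas9 transcriptional activator. It was made by swapping the CXCR4 coding sequence, taken from a Tango-type receptor plasmid, in place of BDKRB2 in an otherwise identical parent construct. The plasmid propagates in E. coli at high copy from a pUC/ColE1-type origin under ampicillin selection. The backbone also carries an f1 origin and a single annotated AAV2 ITR downstream of the cassette. Only one ITR is annotated, so the records do not support use as an AAV packaging vector.

Expression is driven by the CBh promoter (CMV enhancer, chicken beta-actin promoter and a hybrid intron) and terminated by a bGH polyadenylation signal. The open reading frame begins with a cleavable membrane-localisation signal and a Flag tag. These are followed by CXCR4 and a V2 vasopressin receptor tail, which promotes arrestin recruitment. Next comes a TEV protease cleavage site (the Q'G variant), then an SV40 NLS, an HA tag, linkers, the C-terminal portion of catalytically inactive S. pyogenes dCas9 (N863A), a second NLS and VP64. A T2A peptide then separates out MCP (MS2 coat protein, N55K) fused to an NLS and to the p65 and HSF1 activation domains, which is the SAM co-activator recruited through MS2 hairpins in a guide RNA.

The layout implies that dCas9(C)-VP64 stays membrane-anchored until TEV cleavage releases it to the nucleus, coupling receptor activation to programmable gene activation. The TEV protease, the complementary N-terminal dCas9 fragment and the guide RNA are not encoded here. The two held sequence records differ by a single base in length but describe the same architecture.
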