Addgene plasmid #101113: pCXCR4_TCS(Q’G)_NLS-HA-dCas9(C)-VP64_T2A_MCP-P65-HSF1
Purpose: Encodes dCas9(C)-VP64 with SAM components fused to CXCR4
Depositing lab: Tudor Fulga. Depositing organization: University of Oxford. Publication: Engineering Synthetic Signaling Pathways with Programmable dCas9-Based Chimeric Receptors. Baeumler TA, Ahmed AA, Fulga TA. Cell Rep. 2017 Sep 12;20(11):2639-2653. doi: 10.1016/j.celrep.2017.08.044. PubMed 28903044.
Backbone
  Vector backbone: pBDKRB2_TCS(Q’G)_NLS-HA-dCas9(C)-VP64_T2A_MCP-P65-HSF1
  Modifications to backbone: The CXCR4 coding sequence was cloned from plasmid CXCR4-Tango (gift from Bryan Roth, Addgene plasmid #66262) to replace BDKRB2 in pBDKRB2_TCS(Q’G)_NLS-HA-dCas9(C)-VP64_T2A_MCP-P65-HSF1.
  Vector type: Mammalian Expression, CRISPR, Synthetic Biology
Growth in bacteria
  Bacterial resistance: Ampicillin, 100 μg/mL
  Growth temperature: 37°C
  Growth strain: DH5alpha
  Copy number: High Copy
Gene/Insert
  Gene/Insert name: CXCR4-dCas9(C)-VP64
  Tag / fusion protein: Flag (N terminal on insert); HA
Resource information
  A portion of this plasmid was derived from a plasmid made by: Plasmid CXCR4-Tango (gift from Bryan Roth, Addgene plasmid #66262); pBDKRB2_TCS(Q’G)_NLS-HA-dCas9(C)-VP64_T2A_MCP-P65-HSF1.
Terms and licenses: Academic/Nonprofit Terms; Industry Terms: Not Available to Industry
How to cite: pCXCR4_TCS(Q’G)_NLS-HA-dCas9(C)-VP64_T2A_MCP-P65-HSF1 was a gift from Tudor Fulga (Addgene plasmid # 101113 ; http://n2t.net/addgene:101113 ; RRID:Addgene_101113)
