>Addgene plasmid #101113 | pCXCR4_TCS(Q’G)_NLS-HA-dCas9(C)-VP64_T2A_MCP-P65-HSF1 | addgene partial sequence | sequence record 194496 | Addgene Partial NGS Result
CGCTGCCTTCGCCCCGTGCCCCGCTCCGCCGCCGCCTCGCGCCGCCCGCCCCGGCTCTGACTGACCGCGT
TACTCCCACAGGTGAGCGGGCGGGACGGCCCTTCTCCTCCGGGCTGTAATTAGCTGAGCAAGAGGTAAGG
GTTTAAGGGATGGTTGGTTGGTGGGGTATTAATGTTTAATTACCTGGAGCACCTGCCTGAAATCACTTTT
TTTCAGGTTGGACCGGTGCGCCACCATGAAGACGATCATCGCCCTGAGCTACATCTTCTGCCTGGTATTC
GCCGACTACAAGGACGATGATGACGCCAGCATCGATATGGAGGGGATATCAATCTACACATCAGATAATT
ACACGGAAGAGATGGGTTCCGGCGATTACGACTCTATGAAAGAGCCGTGTTTTAGAGAGGAAAACGCGAA
CTTTAACAAGATCTTTCTCCCCACCATCTACAGCATCATCTTTCTCACAGGCATCGTAGGGAACGGCCTG
GTCATCCTGGTGATGGGATACCAAAAGAAGCTGAGGTCAATGACCGACAAGTATAGGCTCCATCTGTCCG
TGGCCGACCTCCTGTTTGTGATTACCCTGCCTTTTTGGGCAGTTGACGCTGTCGCTAATTGGTACTTCGG
CAACTTCCTCTGTAAGGCAGTGCACGTTATCTACACTGTGAATCTTTATAGTTCCGTCTTGATCTTGGCC
TTTATCAGTCTCGACAGGTATTTGGCGATTGTGCACGCTACCAACTCACAACGACCTAGAAAACTCCTGG
CTGAGAAGGTGGTTTACGTTGGTGTGTGGATTCCAGCTCTCCTGTTGACAATACCAGACTTCATTTTCGC
TAATGTGAGCGAGGCCGATGACAGATACATTTGTGACCGATTTTACCCAAACGATCTGTGGGTAGTGGTA
TTTCAGTTCCAACACATTATGGTCGGGCTGATCTTGCCCGGCATTGTCATACTGTCTTGCTACTGCATCA
TTATTTCTAAGCTGTCACACTCAAAAGGCCACCAAAAGAGGAAGGCTCTGAAAACAACGGTGATCCTGAT
ACTGGCCTTCTTCGCATGTTGGCTGCCCTACTATATCGGCATCAGCATTGACTCATTTATACTCCTGGAA
ATTATCAAGCAGGGCTGCGAGTTCGAGAACACCGTTCATAAGTGGATTTCTATAACCGAGGCCCTCGCCT
TCTTTCACTGTTGTTTGAATCCGATTCTCTACGCGTTTCTTGGCGCCAAATTTAAAACAAGCGCCCAACA
TGCACTGACATCAGTGTCTAGGGGGAGCTCTCTGAAAATCCTCTCCAAGGGAAAACGAGGCGGACATAGC
AGTGTCAGCACTGAGTCCGAATCCAGCTCATTTCATAGCTCTATCGATACCGGTGGACGCACCCCACCCA
GCCTGGGTCCCCAAGATGAGTCCTGCACCACCGCCAGCTCCTCCCTGGCCAAGGACACTTCATCGACCGG
TGAGAACCTGTACTTCCAGGGCCCCAAGAAGAAGAGGAAGGTGGGGGGAGGCAGCACTAGTTACCCATAC
GACGTACCAGATTACGCTGGAGGTTCTGGATCCGGCGGTGGCTCGAAGCCCGCCTTCCTGAGCGGCGAGC
AGAAAAAGGCCATCGTGGACCTGCTGTTCAAGACCAACCGGAAAGTGACCGTGAAGCAGCTGAAAGAGGA
CTACTTCAAGAAAATCGAGTGCTTCGACTCCGTGGAAATCTCCGGCGTGGAAGATCGGTTCAACGCCTCC
CTGGGCACATACCACGATCTGCTGAAAATTATCAAGGACAAGGACTTCCTGGACAATGAGGAAAACGAGG
ACATTCTGGAAGATATCGTGCTGACCCTGACACTGTTTGAGGACAGAGAGATGATCGAGGAACGGCTGAA
AACCTATGCCCACCTGTTCGACGACAAAGTGATGAAGCAGCTGAAGCGGCGGAGATACACCGGCTGGGGC
AGGCTGAGCCGGAAGCTGATCAACGGCATCCGGGACAAGCAGTCCGGCAAGACAATCCTGGATTTCCTGA
AGTCCGACGGCTTCGCCAACAGAAACTTCATGCAGCTGATCCACGACGACAGCCTGACCTTTAAAGAGGA
CATCCAGAAAGCCCAGGTGTCCGGCCAGGGCGATAGCCTGCACGAGCACATTGCCAATCTGGCCGGCAGC
CCCGCCATTAAGAAGGGCATCCTGCAGACAGTGAAGGTGGTGGACGAGCTCGTGAAAGTGATGGGCCGGC
ACAAGCCCGAGAACATCGTGATCGAAATGGCCAGAGAGAACCAGACCACCCAGAAGGGACAGAAGAACAG
CCGCGAGAGAATGAAGCGGATCGAAGAGGGCATCAAAGAGCTGGGCAGCCAGATCCTGAAAGAACACCCC
GTGGAAAACACCCAGCTGCAGAACGAGAAGCTGTACCTGTACTACCTGCAGAATGGGCGGGATATGTACG
TGGACCAGGAACTGGACATCAACCGGCTGTCCGACTACGATGTGGACCATATCGTGCCTCAGAGCTTTCT
GAAGGACGACTCCATCGACAACAAGGTGCTGACCAGAAGCGACAAGGCCCGGGGCAAGAGCGACAACGTG
CCCTCCGAAGAGGTCGTGAAGAAGATGAAGAACTACTGGCGGCAGCTGCTGAACGCCAAGCTGATTACCC
AGAGAAAGTTCGACAATCTGACCAAGGCCGAGAGAGGCGGCCTGAGCGAACTGGATAAGGCCGGCTTCAT
CAAGAGACAGCTGGTGGAAACCCGGCAGATCACAAAGCACGTGGCACAGATCCTGGACTCCCGGATGAAC
ACTAAGTACGACGAGAATGACAAGCTGATCCGGGAAGTGAAAGTGATCACCCTGAAGTCCAAGCTGGTGT
CCGATTTCCGGAAGGATTTCCAGTTTTACAAAGTGCGCGAGATCAACAACTACCACCACGCCCACGACGC
CTACCTGAACGCCGTCGTGGGAACCGCCCTGATCAAAAAGTACCCTAAGCTGGAAAGCGAGTTCGTGTAC
GGCGACTACAAGGTGTACGACGTGCGGAAGATGATCGCCAAGAGCGAGCAGGAAATCGGCAAGGCTACCG
CCAAGTACTTCTTCTACAGCAACATCATGAACTTTTTCAAGACCGAGATTACCCTGGCCAACGGCGAGAT
CCGGAAGCGGCCTCTGATCGAGACAAACGGCGAAACCGGGGAGATCGTGTGGGATAAGGGCCGGGATTTT
GCCACCGTGCGGAAAGTGCTGAGCATGCCCCAAGTGAATATCGTGAAAAAGACCGAGGTGCAGACAGGCG
GCTTCAGCAAAGAGTCTATCCTGCCCAAGAGGAACAGCGATAAGCTGATCGCCAGAAAGAAGGACTGGGA
CCCTAAGAAGTACGGCGGCTTCGACAGCCCCACCGTGGCCTATTCTGTGCTGGTGGTGGCCAAAGTGGAA
AAGGGCAAGTCCAAGAAACTGAAGAGTGTGAAAGAGCTGCTGGGGATCACCATCATGGAAAGAAGCAGCT
TCGAGAAGAATCCCATCGACTTTCTGGAAGCCAAGGGCTACAAAGAAGTGAAAAAGGACCTGATCATCAA
GCTGCCTAAGTACTCCCTGTTCGAGCTGGAAAACGGCCGGAAGAGAATGCTGGCCTCTGCCGGCGAACTG
CAGAAGGGAAACGAACTGGCCCTGCCCTCCAAATATGTGAACTTCCTGTACCTGGCCAGCCACTATGAGA
AGCTGAAGGGCTCCCCCGAGGATAATGAGCAGAAACAGCTGTTTGTGGAACAGCACAAGCACTACCTGGA
CGAGATCATCGAGCAGATCAGCGAGTTCTCCAAGAGAGTGATCCTGGCCGACGCTAATCTGGACAAAGTG
CTGTCCGCCTACAACAAGCACCGGGATAAGCCCATCAGAGAGCAGGCCGAGAATATCATCCACCTGTTTA
CCCTGACCAATCTGGGAGCCCCTGCCGCCTTCAAGTACTTTGACACCACCATCGACCGGAAGAGGTACAC
CAGCACCAAAGAGGTGCTGGACGCCACCCTGATCCACCAGAGCATCACCGGCCTGTACGAGACACGGATC
GACCTGTCTCAGCTGGGAGGCGACAGCCCCAAGAAGAAGAGAAAGGTGGAGGCCAGCGGACGGGCTGACG
CATTGGACGATTTTGATCTGGATATGCTGGGAAGTGACGCCCTCGATGATTTTGACCTTGACATGCTTGG
TTCGGATGCCCTTGATGACTTTGACCTCGACATGCTCGGCAGTGACGCCCTTGATGATTTCGACCTGGAC
ATGCTGATTAACGGTACCGCTAGCGGCAGTGGAGAGGGCAGAGGAAGTCTGCTAACATGCGGTGACGTCG
AGGAGAATCCTGGCCCAGTGAGCAAGCTTATGGCTTCAAACTTTACTCAGTTCGTGCTCGTGGACAATGG
TGGGACAGGGGATGTGACAGTGGCTCCTTCTAATTTCGCTAATGGGGTGGCAGAGTGGATCAGCTCCAAC
TCACGGAGCCAGGCCTACAAGGTGACATGCAGCGTCAGGCAGTCTAGTGCCCAGAAGAGAAAGTATACCA
TCAAGGTGGAGGTCCCCAAAGTGGCTACCCAGACAGTGGGCGGAGTCGAACTGCCTGTCGCCGCTTGGAG
GTCCTACCTGAACATGGAGCTCACTATCCCAATTTTCGCTACCAATTCTGACTGTGAACTCATCGTGAAG
GCAATGCAGGGGCTCCTCAAAGACGGTAATCCTATCCCTTCCGCCATCGCCGCTAACTCAGGTATCTACA
GCGCTGGAGGAGGTGGAAGCGGAGGAGGAGGAAGCGGAGGAGGAGGTAGCGGACCTAAGAAAAAGAGGAA
GGTGGCGGCCGCTGGATCCCCTTCAGGGCAGATCAGCAACCAGGCCCTGGCTCTGGCCCCTAGCTCCGCT
CCAGTGCTGGCCCAGACTATGGTGCCCTCTAGTGCTATGGTGCCTCTGGCCCAGCCACCTGCTCCAGCCC
CTGTGCTGACCCCAGGACCACCCCAGTCACTGAGCGCTCCAGTGCCCAAGTCTACACAGGCCGGCGAGGG
GACTCTGAGTGAAGCTCTGCTGCACCTGCAGTTCGACGCTGATGAGGACCTGGGAGCTCTGCTGGGGAAC
AGCACCGATCCCGGAGTGTTCACAGATCTGGCCTCCGTGGACAACTCTGAGTTTCAGCAGCTGCTGAATC
AGGGCGTGTCCATGTCTCATAGTACAGCCGAACCAATGCTGATGGAGTACCCCGAAGCCATTACCCGGCT
GGTGACCGGCAGCCAGCGGCCCCCCGACCCCGCTCCAACTCCCCTGGGAACCAGCGGCCTGCCTAATGGG
CTGTCCGGAGATGAAGACTTCTCAAGCATCGCTGATATGGACTTTAGTGCCCTGCTGTCACAGATTTCCT
CTAGTGGGCAGGGAGGAGGTGGAAGCGGCTTCAGCGTGGACACCAGTGCCCTGCTGGACCTGTTCAGCCC
CTCGGTGACCGTGCCCGACATGAGCCTGCCTGACCTTGACAGCAGCCTGGCCAGTATCCAAGAGCTCCTG
TCTCCCCAGGAGCCCCCCAGGCCTCCCGAGGCAGAGAACAGCAGCCCGGATTCAGGGAAGCAGCTGGTGC
ACTACACAGCGCAGCCGCTGTTCCTGCTGGACCCCGGCTCCGTGGACACCGGGAGCAACGACCTGCCGGT
GCTGTTTGAGCTGGGAGAGGGCTCCTACTTCTCCGAAGGGGACGGCTTCGCCGAGGACCCCACCATCTCC
CTGCTGACAGGCTCGGAGCCTCCCAAAGCCAAGGACCCCACTGTCTCCTAAGAATTCCTAGAGCTCGCTG
ATCAGCCTCGACTGTGCCTTCTAGTTGCCAGCCATCTGTTGTTTGCCCCTCCCCCGTGCCTTCCTTGACC
CTGGAAGGTGCCACTCCCACTGTCCTTTCCTAATAAAATGAGGAAATTGCATCGCATTGTCTGAGTAGGT
GTCATTCTATTCTGGGGGGTGGGGTGGGGCAGGACAGCAAGGGGGAGGATTGGGAAGAGAATAGCAGGCA
TGCTGGGGAGCGGCCGCAGGAACCCCTAGTGATGGAGTTGGCCACTCCCTCTCTGCGCGCTCGCTCGCTC
ACTGAGGCCGGGCGACCAAAGGTCGCCCGACGCCCGGGCTTTGCCCGGGCGGCCTCAGTGAGCGAGCGAG
CGCGCAGCTGCCTGCAGGGGCGCCTGATGCGGTATTTTCTCCTTACGCATCTGTGCGGTATTTCACACCG
CATA
[95 nt withheld, positions 6235-6329]
T
[46 nt withheld, positions 6331-6376]
C
[141 nt withheld, positions 6378-6518]
CCTTTGACGTTGGAGTCCACGTTCTTTAATAGTGGACTCTTGTTCCAAACTGGAACAACACTCAACTCTA
TCTCGGGCTATTCTTTTGATTTATAAGGGATTTTGCCGATTTCGGTCTATTGGTTAAAAAATGAGCTGAT
TTAACAAAAATTTAACGCGAATTTTAACAAAATATTAACGTTTACAATTTTATGGTGCACTCTCAGTACA
ATCTGCTCTGATGCCGCATAGTTAAGCCAGCCCCGACACCCGCCAACACCCGCTGACGCGCCCTGACGGG
CTTGTCTGCTCCCGGCATCCGCTTACAGACAAGCTGTGACCGTCTCCGGGAGCTGCATGTGTCAGAGGTT
TTCACCGTCATCACCGAAACGCGCGAGACGAAAGGGCCTCGTGATACGCCTATTTTTATAGGTTAATGTC
ATGATAATAATGGTTTCTTAGACGTCAGGTGGCACTTTTCGGGGAAATGTGCGCGGAACCCCTATTTGTT
TATTTTTCTAAATACATTCAAATATGTATCCGCTCATGAGACAATAACCCTGATAAATGCTTCAATAATA
TTGAAAAAGGAAGAGTATGAGTATTCAACATTTCCGTGTCGCCCTTATTCCCTTTTTTGCGGCATTTTGC
CTTCCTGTTTTTGCTCACCCAGAAACGCTGGTGAAAGTAAAAGATGCTGAAGATCAGTTGGGTGCACGAG
TGGGTTACATCGAACTGGATCTCAACAGCGGTAAGATCCTTGAGAGTTTTCGCCCCGAAGAACGTTTTCC
AATGATGAGCACTTTTAAAGTTCTGCTATGTGGCGCGGTATTATCCCGTATTGACGCCGGGCAAGAGCAA
CTCGGTCGCCGCATACACTATTCTCAGAATGACTTGGTTGAGTACTCACCAGTCACAGAAAAGCATCTTA
CGGATGGCATGACAGTAAGAGAATTATGCAGTGCTGCCATAACCATGAGTGATAACACTGCGGCCAACTT
ACTTCTGACAACGATCGGAGGACCGAAGGAGCTAACCGCTTTTTTGCACAACATGGGGGATCATGTAACT
CGCCTTGATCGTTGGGAACCGGAGCTGAATGAAGCCATACCAAACGACGAGCGTGACACCACGATGCCTG
TAGCAATGGCAACAACGTTGCGCAAACTATTAACTGGCGAACTACTTACTCTAGCTTCCCGGCAACAATT
AATAGACTGGATGGAGGCGGATAAAGTTGCAGGACCACTTCTGCGCTCGGCCCTTCCGGCTGGCTGGTTT
ATTGCTGATAAATCTGGAGCCGGTGAGCGTGGAAGCCGCGGTATCATTGCAGCACTGGGGCCAGATGGTA
AGCCCTCCCGTATCGTAGTTATCTACACGACGGGGAGTCAGGCAACTATGGATGAACGAAATAGACAGAT
CGCTGAGATAGGTGCCTCACTGATTAAGCATTGGTAACTGTCAGACCAAGTTTACTCATATATACTTTAG
ATTGATTTAAAACTTCATTTTTAATTTAAAAGGATCTAGGTGAAGATCCTTTTTGATAATCTCATGACCA
AAATCCCTTAACGTGAGTTTTCGTTCCACTGAGCGTCAGACCCCGTAGAAAAGATCAAAGGATCTTCTTG
AGATCCTTTTTTTCTGCGCGTAATCTGCTGCTTGCAAACAAAAAAACCACCGCTACCAGCGGTGGTTTGT
TTGCCGGATCAAGAGCTACCAACTCTTTTTCCGAAGGTAACTGGCTTCAGCAGAGCGCAGATACCAAATA
CTGTTCTTCTAGTGTAGCCGTAGTTAGGCCACCACTTCAAGAACTCTGTAGCACCGCCTACATACCTCGC
TCTGCTAATCCTGTTACCAGTGGCTGCTGCCAGTGGCGATAAGTCGTGTCTTACCGGGTTGGACTCAAGA
CGATAGTTACCGGATAAGGCGCAGCGGTCGGGCTGAACGGGGGGTTCGTGCACACAGCCCAGCTTGGAGC
GAACGACCTACACCGAACTGAGATACCTACAGCGTGAGCTATGAGAAAGCGCCACGCTTCCCGAAGGGAG
AAAGGCGGACAGGTATCCGGTAAGCGGCAGGGTCGGAACAGGAGAGCGCACGAGGGAGCTTCCAGGGGGA
AACGCCTGGTATCTTTATAGTCCTGTCGGGTTTCGCCACCTCTGACTTGAGCGTCGATTTTTGTGATGCT
CGTCAGGGGGGCGGAGCCTATGGAAAAACGCCAGCAACGCGGCCTTTTTACGGTTCCTGGCCTTTTGCTG
GCCTTTTGCTCACATGCTAGAGGTACCCGTTACATAACTTACGGTAAATGGCCCGCCTGGCTGACCGCCC
AACGACCCCCGCCCATTGACGTCAATAGTAACGCCAATAGGGACTTTCCATTGACGTCAATGGGTGGAGT
ATTTACGGTAAACTGCCCACTTGGCAGTACATCAAGTGTATCATATGCCAAGTACGCCCCCTATTGACGT
CAATGACGGTAAATGGCCCGCCTGGCATTGTGCCCAGTACATGACCTTATGGGACTTTCCTACTTGGCAG
TACATCTACGTATTAGTCATCGCTATTACCATGGTCGAGGTGAGCCCCACGTTCTGCTTCACTCTCCCCA
TCTCCCCCCCCTCCCCACCCCCAATTTTGTATTTATTTATTTTTTAATTATTTTGTGCAGCGATGGGGGC
GGGGGGGGGGGG
